Addgene plasmid #80226: non-targeting control gRNA (BRDN0001147780)
Purpose: 3rd generation lentiviral gRNA plasmid, non-targeting control gRNA
Depositing lab: John Doench & David Root. Depositing organization: Broad Institute. Publication: Optimized sgRNA design to maximize activity and minimize off-target effects of CRISPR-Cas9. Doench JG, Fusi N, Sullender M, Hegde M, Vaimberg EW, Donovan KF, Smith I, Tothova Z, Wilen C, Orchard R, Virgin HW, Listgarten J, Root DE. Nat Biotechnol. 2016 Jan 18. doi: 10.1038/nbt.3437. PubMed 26780180.
Backbone
  Vector backbone: lentiGuide-Puro
  Backbone manufacturer: Zhang Lab (Addgene plasmid # 52963)
  Vector type: Mammalian Expression, Lentiviral, CRISPR
  Selectable markers: Puromycin
Growth in bacteria
  Bacterial resistance: Ampicillin, 100 μg/mL
  Growth temperature: 37°C
  Growth strain: DH5alpha
  Copy number: High Copy
Gene/Insert
  Gene/Insert name: Non-targeting control gRNA
  gRNA/shRNA sequence: CCAGGCTGAAGTTCGTACCT
  Species: H. sapiens (human)
  Promoter: hU6
  Cloning method: Unknown
  Sequencing primers: 5′ U6-F; 3′ pS2-R
Terms and licenses: Academic/Nonprofit Terms; Industry Terms: Not Available to Industry
How to cite: non-targeting control gRNA (BRDN0001147780) was a gift from John Doench & David Root (Addgene plasmid # 80226 ; http://n2t.net/addgene:80226 ; RRID:Addgene_80226)
