[The description below was written by a language model from this plasmid's Addgene catalogue record and pLannotate feature annotations shown in this document.]
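Description:
Non-targeting control gRNA (BRDN0001147780) is a third-generation lentiviral guide RNA plasmid built on the lentiGuide-Puro backbone, intended for mammalian CRISPR-Cas9 experiments. It is maintained in E. coli as a high-copy plasmid through a ColE1/pUC-type origin and selected with ampicillin via the β-lactamase gene. The backbone also carries an f1 origin, an SV40 origin and remnants of lac and phage-promoter cloning elements.

The viral portion begins with an RSV promoter fused to a truncated HIV-1 5' LTR, which drives Tat-independent production of the genomic RNA in packaging cells. This is followed by the Ψ packaging signal with adjoining gag sequence and the Rev response element for nuclear export of the unspliced transcript. A self-inactivating ΔU3 3' LTR and an SV40 polyadenylation signal close the cassette.

Between the LTRs, a human U6 RNA polymerase III promoter expresses the guide, a 20-nucleotide spacer joined to the Streptococcus pyogenes Cas9 gRNA scaffold. A cPPT/CTS element follows, which aids nuclear import of the viral genome. Downstream, the EF-1α core promoter with its intron A drives puromycin N-acetyltransferase, allowing selection of transduced cells, and a WPRE enhances transcript expression.

The plasmid encodes no Cas9, so the nuclease must be supplied separately, for example from a Cas9-expressing cell line. The guide is catalogued as a non-targeting control for human cells. It serves as a negative control alongside gene-targeting guides, accounting for the effects of transduction, selection and Cas9/gRNA expression in knockout experiments or screens. The cloning method used to insert the spacer is not recorded.
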