Features (pLannotate 1.2.2; 29 found; start..end, strand, type, name):
     14..80      +  CDS            small t antigen (fragment): SV40 (simian virus 40) small t antigen
    106..317     +  promoter       EF-1α core promoter: core promoter for human elongation factor EF-1α
    318..1256    +  intron         EF-1α intron A: intron upstream of the start codon of human EF-1α
   1278..1877    +  CDS            PuroR (fragment): puromycin N-acetyltransferase; pac from Streptomyces; confers resistance to puromycin
   1893..2481    +  misc_feature   WPRE: woodchuck hepatitis virus posttranscriptional regulatory element
   2532..2551    +  misc_feature   cPPT/CTS (fragment): central polypurine tract and central termination sequence of HIV-1
   2553..2786    +  LTR            3' LTR (ΔU3): self-inactivating 3' long terminal repeat (LTR) from HIV-1
   2864..2985    +  polyA_signal   SV40 poly(A) signal: SV40 polyadenylation signal
   3025..3160    +  rep_origin     SV40 ori: SV40 origin of replication
   3181..3199    -  promoter       T7 promoter: promoter for bacteriophage T7 RNA polymerase
   3207..3362    +  CDS            lacZα (fragment): LacZα fragment of β-galactosidase; lacZ fragment
   3367..3795    +  rep_origin     f1 ori (sequence partly withheld): f1 bacteriophage origin of replication; arrow indicates direction of (+) strand synthesis
   3848..3952    +  promoter       AmpR promoter: bla
   3953..4813    +  CDS            AmpR: β-lactamase; bla; confers resistance to ampicillin, carbenicillin, and related antibiotics
   4984..5572    +  rep_origin     ori: high-copy-number ColE1/pMB1/pBR322/pUC origin of replication
   5755..5847    +  CDS            lacI (fragment): lac repressor; lacI; The lac repressor binds to the lac operator to inhibit transcription in E. coli. This inhibition can be relieved by adding lactose or isopropyl-β-D-thiogalactopyranoside (IPTG).
   5860..5881    +  protein_bind   CAP binding site: CAP binding activates transcription in the presence of cAMP. E. coli catabolite activator protein
   5896..5926    +  promoter       lac promoter: promoter for the E. coli lac operon
   5934..5950    +  protein_bind   lac operator: The lac repressor binds to the lac operator to inhibit transcription in E. coli. This inhibition can be relieved by adding lactose or isopropyl-β-D-thiogalactopyranoside (IPTG). lac repressor encoded by lacI
   5995..6013    +  promoter       T3 promoter: promoter for bacteriophage T3 RNA polymerase
   6041..6267    +  promoter       RSV promoter: Rous sarcoma virus enhancer/promoter
   6268..6448    +  LTR            5' LTR (truncated): truncated 5' long terminal repeat (LTR) from HIV-1
   6495..6620    +  misc_feature   HIV-1 Ψ: packaging signal of human immunodeficiency virus type 1
   6604..6967    +  CDS            HIV-1 gag (fragment): gag protein from human immunodeficiency virus 1; gag
   7113..7346    +  misc_feature   RRE: The Rev response element (RRE) of HIV-1 allows for Rev-dependent mRNA export from the nucleus to the cytoplasm.
   7723..7749    +  CDS            Rev (fragment): human immunodeficiency virus 1 (HIV-1) Rev protein; rev; enhances nuclear export of unspliced and incompletely spliced viral mRNAs
   7753..7993    +  promoter       U6 promoter: RNA polymerase III promoter for human U6 snRNA
   8023..8098    +  misc_RNA       gRNA scaffold: guide RNA scaffold for the Streptococcus pyogenes CRISPR/Cas9 system
   8154..8271    +  misc_feature   cPPT/CTS: central polypurine tract and central termination sequence of HIV-1
>Addgene plasmid #80226 | non-targeting control gRNA (BRDN0001147780) | depositor full sequence | sequence record 150930 | Full Sequence
CCCGGGTGCAAAGATGGATAAAGTTTTAAACAGAGAGGAATCTTTGCAGCTAATGGACCTTCTAGGTCTT
GAAAGGAGTGGGAATTGGCTCCGGTGCCCGTCAGTGGGCAGAGCGCACATCGCCCACAGTCCCCGAGAAG
TTGGGGGGAGGGGTCGGCAATTGATCCGGTGCCTAGAGAAGGTGGCGCGGGGTAAACTGGGAAAGTGATG
TCGTGTACTGGCTCCGCCTTTTTCCCGAGGGTGGGGGAGAACCGTATATAAGTGCAGTAGTCGCCGTGAA
CGTTCTTTTTCGCAACGGGTTTGCCGCCAGAACACAGGTAAGTGCCGTGTGTGGTTCCCGCGGGCCTGGC
CTCTTTACGGGTTATGGCCCTTGCGTGCCTTGAATTACTTCCACCTGGCTGCAGTACGTGATTCTTGATC
CCGAGCTTCGGGTTGGAAGTGGGTGGGAGAGTTCGAGGCCTTGCGCTTAAGGAGCCCCTTCGCCTCGTGC
TTGAGTTGAGGCCTGGCCTGGGCGCTGGGGCCGCCGCGTGCGAATCTGGTGGCACCTTCGCGCCTGTCTC
GCTGCTTTCGATAAGTCTCTAGCCATTTAAAATTTTTGATGACCTGCTGCGACGCTTTTTTTCTGGCAAG
ATAGTCTTGTAAATGCGGGCCAAGATCTGCACACTGGTATTTCGGTTTTTGGGGCCGCGGGCGGCGACGG
GGCCCGTGCGTCCCAGCGCACATGTTCGGCGAGGCGGGGCCTGCGAGCGCGGCCACCGAGAATCGGACGG
GGGTAGTCTCAAGCTGGCCGGCCTGCTCTGGTGCCTGGCCTCGCGCCGCCGTGTATCGCCCCGCCCTGGG
CGGCAAGGCTGGCCCGGTCGGCACCAGTTGCGTGAGCGGAAAGATGGCCGCTTCCCGGCCCTGCTGCAGG
GAGCTCAAAATGGAGGACGCGGCGCTCGGGAGAGCGGGCGGGTGAGTCACCCACACAAAGGAAAAGGGCC
TTTCCGTCCTCAGCCGTCGCTTCATGTGACTCCACGGAGTACCGGGCGCCGTCCAGGCACCTCGATTAGT
TCTCGAGCTTTTGGAGTACGTCGTCTTTAGGTTGGGGGGAGGGGTTTTATGCGATGGAGTTTCCCCACAC
TGAGTGGGTGGAGACTGAAGTTAGGCCAGCTTGGCACTTGATGTAATTCTCCTTGGAATTTGCCCTTTTT
GAGTTTGGATCTTGGTTCATTCTCAAGCCTCAGACAGTGGTTCAAAGTTTTTTTCTTCCATTTCAGGTGT
CGTGACGTACGGCCACCATGACCGAGTACAAGCCCACGGTGCGCCTCGCCACCCGCGACGACGTCCCCAG
GGCCGTACGCACCCTCGCCGCCGCGTTCGCCGACTACCCCGCCACGCGCCACACCGTCGATCCGGACCGC
CACATCGAGCGGGTCACCGAGCTGCAAGAACTCTTCCTCACGCGCGTCGGGCTCGACATCGGCAAGGTGT
GGGTCGCGGACGACGGCGCCGCCGTGGCGGTCTGGACCACGCCGGAGAGCGTCGAAGCGGGGGCGGTGTT
CGCCGAGATCGGCCCGCGCATGGCCGAGTTGAGCGGTTCCCGGCTGGCCGCGCAGCAACAGATGGAAGGC
CTCCTGGCGCCGCACCGGCCCAAGGAGCCCGCGTGGTTCCTGGCCACCGTCGGAGTCTCGCCCGACCACC
AGGGCAAGGGTCTGGGCAGCGCCGTCGTGCTCCCCGGAGTGGAGGCGGCCGAGCGCGCCGGGGTGCCCGC
CTTCCTGGAGACCTCCGCGCCCCGCAACCTCCCCTTCTACGAGCGGCTCGGCTTCACCGTCACCGCCGAC
GTCGAGGTGCCCGAAGGACCGCGCACCTGGTGCATGACCCGCAAGCCCGGTGCCTGAACGCGTTAAGTCG
ACAATCAACCTCTGGATTACAAAATTTGTGAAAGATTGACTGGTATTCTTAACTATGTTGCTCCTTTTAC
GCTATGTGGATACGCTGCTTTAATGCCTTTGTATCATGCTATTGCTTCCCGTATGGCTTTCATTTTCTCC
TCCTTGTATAAATCCTGGTTGCTGTCTCTTTATGAGGAGTTGTGGCCCGTTGTCAGGCAACGTGGCGTGG
TGTGCACTGTGTTTGCTGACGCAACCCCCACTGGTTGGGGCATTGCCACCACCTGTCAGCTCCTTTCCGG
GACTTTCGCTTTCCCCCTCCCTATTGCCACGGCGGAACTCATCGCCGCCTGCCTTGCCCGCTGCTGGACA
GGGGCTCGGCTGTTGGGCACTGACAATTCCGTGGTGTTGTCGGGGAAATCATCGTCCTTTCCTTGGCTGC
TCGCCTGTGTTGCCACCTGGATTCTGCGCGGGACGTCCTTCTGCTACGTCCCTTCGGCCCTCAATCCAGC
GGACCTTCCTTCCCGCGGCCTGCTGCCGGCTCTGCGGCCTCTTCCGCGTCTTCGCCTTCGCCCTCAGACG
AGTCGGATCTCCCTTTGGGCCGCCTCCCCGCGTCGACTTTAAGACCAATGACTTACAAGGCAGCTGTAGA
TCTTAGCCACTTTTTAAAAGAAAAGGGGGGACTGGAAGGGCTAATTCACTCCCAACGAAGACAAGATCTG
CTTTTTGCTTGTACTGGGTCTCTCTGGTTAGACCAGATCTGAGCCTGGGAGCTCTCTGGCTAACTAGGGA
ACCCACTGCTTAAGCCTCAATAAAGCTTGCCTTGAGTGCTTCAAGTAGTGTGTGCCCGTCTGTTGTGTGA
CTCTGGTAACTAGAGATCCCTCAGACCCTTTTAGTCAGTGTGGAAAATCTCTAGCAGTACGTATAGTAGT
TCATGTCATCTTATTATTCAGTATTTATAACTTGCAAAGAAATGAATATCAGAGAGTGAGAGGAACTTGT
TTATTGCAGCTTATAATGGTTACAAATAAAGCAATAGCATCACAAATTTCACAAATAAAGCATTTTTTTC
ACTGCATTCTAGTTGTGGTTTGTCCAAACTCATCAATGTATCTTATCATGTCTGGCTCTAGCTATCCCGC
CCCTAACTCCGCCCATCCCGCCCCTAACTCCGCCCAGTTCCGCCCATTCTCCGCCCCATGGCTGACTAAT
TTTTTTTATTTATGCAGAGGCCGAGGCCGCCTCGGCCTCTGAGCTATTCCAGAAGTAGTGAGGAGGCTTT
TTTGGAGGCCTAGGGACGTACCCAATTCGCCCTATAGTGAGTCGTATTACGCGCGCTCACTGGCCGTCGT
TTTACAACGTCGTGACTGGGAAAACCCTGGCGTTACCCAACTTAATCGCCTTGCAGCACATCCCCCTTTC
GCCAGCTGGCGTAATAGCGAAGAGGCCCGCACCGATCGCCCTTCCCAACAGTTGCGCAGCCTGAATGGCG
AATGGG
[124 nt withheld, positions 3367-3490]
C
[91 nt withheld, positions 3492-3582]
A
[49 nt withheld, positions 3584-3632]
CCTTTGACGTTGGAGTCCACGTTCTTT
[37 nt withheld, positions 3660-3696]
ACCCTATCTCGGTCTATTCTTTTGATTTATAAGGGATTTTGCCGATTTCGGCCTATTGGTTAAAAAATGA
GCTGATTTAACAAAAATTTAACGCGAATTTTAACAAAATATTAACGCTTACAATTTAGGTGGCACTTTTC
GGGGAAATGTGCGCGGAACCCCTATTTGTTTATTTTTCTAAATACATTCAAATATGTATCCGCTCATGAG
ACAATAACCCTGATAAATGCTTCAATAATATTGAAAAAGGAAGAGTATGAGTATTCAACATTTCCGTGTC
GCCCTTATTCCCTTTTTTGCGGCATTTTGCCTTCCTGTTTTTGCTCACCCAGAAACGCTGGTGAAAGTAA
AAGATGCTGAAGATCAGTTGGGTGCACGAGTGGGTTACATCGAACTGGATCTCAACAGCGGTAAGATCCT
TGAGAGTTTTCGCCCCGAAGAACGTTTTCCAATGATGAGCACTTTTAAAGTTCTGCTATGTGGCGCGGTA
TTATCCCGTATTGACGCCGGGCAAGAGCAACTCGGTCGCCGCATACACTATTCTCAGAATGACTTGGTTG
AGTACTCACCAGTCACAGAAAAGCATCTTACGGATGGCATGACAGTAAGAGAATTATGCAGTGCTGCCAT
AACCATGAGTGATAACACTGCGGCCAACTTACTTCTGACAACGATCGGAGGACCGAAGGAGCTAACCGCT
TTTTTGCACAACATGGGGGATCATGTAACTCGCCTTGATCGTTGGGAACCGGAGCTGAATGAAGCCATAC
CAAACGACGAGCGTGACACCACGATGCCTGTAGCAATGGCAACAACGTTGCGCAAACTATTAACTGGCGA
ACTACTTACTCTAGCTTCCCGGCAACAATTAATAGACTGGATGGAGGCGGATAAAGTTGCAGGACCACTT
CTGCGCTCGGCCCTTCCGGCTGGCTGGTTTATTGCTGATAAATCTGGAGCCGGTGAGCGTGGGTCTCGCG
GTATCATTGCAGCACTGGGGCCAGATGGTAAGCCCTCCCGTATCGTAGTTATCTACACGACGGGGAGTCA
GGCAACTATGGATGAACGAAATAGACAGATCGCTGAGATAGGTGCCTCACTGATTAAGCATTGGTAACTG
TCAGACCAAGTTTACTCATATATACTTTAGATTGATTTAAAACTTCATTTTTAATTTAAAAGGATCTAGG
TGAAGATCCTTTTTGATAATCTCATGACCAAAATCCCTTAACGTGAGTTTTCGTTCCACTGAGCGTCAGA
CCCCGTAGAAAAGATCAAAGGATCTTCTTGAGATCCTTTTTTTCTGCGCGTAATCTGCTGCTTGCAAACA
AAAAAACCACCGCTACCAGCGGTGGTTTGTTTGCCGGATCAAGAGCTACCAACTCTTTTTCCGAAGGTAA
CTGGCTTCAGCAGAGCGCAGATACCAAATACTGTTCTTCTAGTGTAGCCGTAGTTAGGCCACCACTTCAA
GAACTCTGTAGCACCGCCTACATACCTCGCTCTGCTAATCCTGTTACCAGTGGCTGCTGCCAGTGGCGAT
AAGTCGTGTCTTACCGGGTTGGACTCAAGACGATAGTTACCGGATAAGGCGCAGCGGTCGGGCTGAACGG
GGGGTTCGTGCACACAGCCCAGCTTGGAGCGAACGACCTACACCGAACTGAGATACCTACAGCGTGAGCT
ATGAGAAAGCGCCACGCTTCCCGAAGGGAGAAAGGCGGACAGGTATCCGGTAAGCGGCAGGGTCGGAACA
GGAGAGCGCACGAGGGAGCTTCCAGGGGGAAACGCCTGGTATCTTTATAGTCCTGTCGGGTTTCGCCACC
TCTGACTTGAGCGTCGATTTTTGTGATGCTCGTCAGGGGGGCGGAGCCTATGGAAAAACGCCAGCAACGC
GGCCTTTTTACGGTTCCTGGCCTTTTGCTGGCCTTTTGCTCACATGTTCTTTCCTGCGTTATCCCCTGAT
TCTGTGGATAACCGTATTACCGCCTTTGAGTGAGCTGATACCGCTCGCCGCAGCCGAACGACCGAGCGCA
GCGAGTCAGTGAGCGAGGAAGCGGAAGAGCGCCCAATACGCAAACCGCCTCTCCCCGCGCGTTGGCCGAT
TCATTAATGCAGCTGGCACGACAGGTTTCCCGACTGGAAAGCGGGCAGTGAGCGCAACGCAATTAATGTG
AGTTAGCTCACTCATTAGGCACCCCAGGCTTTACACTTTATGCTTCCGGCTCGTATGTTGTGTGGAATTG
TGAGCGGATAACAATTTCACACAGGAAACAGCTATGACCATGATTACGCCAAGCGCGCAATTAACCCTCA
CTAAAGGGAACAAAAGCTGGAGCTGCAAGCTTAATGTAGTCTTATGCAATACTCTTGTAGTCTTGCAACA
TGGTAACGATGAGTTAGCAACATGCCTTACAAGGAGAGAAAAAGCACCGTGCATGCCGATTGGTGGAAGT
AAGGTGGTACGATCGTGCCTTATTAGGAAGGCAACAGACGGGTCTGACATGGATTGGACGAACCACTGAA
TTGCCGCATTGCAGAGATATTGTATTTAAGTGCCTAGCTCGATACATAAACGGGTCTCTCTGGTTAGACC
AGATCTGAGCCTGGGAGCTCTCTGGCTAACTAGGGAACCCACTGCTTAAGCCTCAATAAAGCTTGCCTTG
AGTGCTTCAAGTAGTGTGTGCCCGTCTGTTGTGTGACTCTGGTAACTAGAGATCCCTCAGACCCTTTTAG
TCAGTGTGGAAAATCTCTAGCAGTGGCGCCCGAACAGGGACTTGAAAGCGAAAGGGAAACCAGAGGAGCT
CTCTCGACGCAGGACTCGGCTTGCTGAAGCGCGCACGGCAAGAGGCGAGGGGCGGCGACTGGTGAGTACG
CCAAAAATTTTGACTAGCGGAGGCTAGAAGGAGAGAGATGGGTGCGAGAGCGTCAGTATTAAGCGGGGGA
GAATTAGATCGCGATGGGAAAAAATTCGGTTAAGGCCAGGGGGAAAGAAAAAATATAAATTAAAACATAT
AGTATGGGCAAGCAGGGAGCTAGAACGATTCGCAGTTAATCCTGGCCTGTTAGAAACATCAGAAGGCTGT
AGACAAATACTGGGACAGCTACAACCATCCCTTCAGACAGGATCAGAAGAACTTAGATCATTATATAATA
CAGTAGCAACCCTCTATTGTGTGCATCAAAGGATAGAGATAAAAGACACCAAGGAAGCTTTAGACAAGAT
AGAGGAAGAGCAAAACAAAAGTAAGACCACCGCACAGCAAGCGGCCGCTGATCTTCAGACCTGGAGGAGG
AGATATGAGGGACAATTGGAGAAGTGAATTATATAAATATAAAGTAGTAAAAATTGAACCATTAGGAGTA
GCACCCACCAAGGCAAAGAGAAGAGTGGTGCAGAGAGAAAAAAGAGCAGTGGGAATAGGAGCTTTGTTCC
TTGGGTTCTTGGGAGCAGCAGGAAGCACTATGGGCGCAGCGTCAATGACGCTGACGGTACAGGCCAGACA
ATTATTGTCTGGTATAGTGCAGCAGCAGAACAATTTGCTGAGGGCTATTGAGGCGCAACAGCATCTGTTG
CAACTCACAGTCTGGGGCATCAAGCAGCTCCAGGCAAGAATCCTGGCTGTGGAAAGATACCTAAAGGATC
AACAGCTCCTGGGGATTTGGGGTTGCTCTGGAAAACTCATTTGCACCACTGCTGTGCCTTGGAATGCTAG
TTGGAGTAATAAATCTCTGGAACAGATTTGGAATCACACGACCTGGATGGAGTGGGACAGAGAAATTAAC
AATTACACAAGCTTAATACACTCCTTAATTGAAGAATCGCAAAACCAGCAAGAAAAGAATGAACAAGAAT
TATTGGAATTAGATAAATGGGCAAGTTTGTGGAATTGGTTTAACATAACAAATTGGCTGTGGTATATAAA
ATTATTCATAATGATAGTAGGAGGCTTGGTAGGTTTAAGAATAGTTTTTGCTGTACTTTCTATAGTGAAT
AGAGTTAGGCAGGGATATTCACCATTATCGTTTCAGACCCACCTCCCAACCCCGAGGGGACCCAGAGAGG
GCCTATTTCCCATGATTCCTTCATATTTGCATATACGATACAAGGCTGTTAGAGAGATAATTAGAATTAA
TTTGACTGTAAACACAAAGATATTAGTACAAAATACGTGACGTAGAAAGTAATAATTTCTTGGGTAGTTT
GCAGTTTTAAAATTATGTTTTAAAATGGACTATCATATGCTTACCGTAACTTGAAAGTATTTCGATTTCT
TGGCTTTATATATCTTGTGGAAAGGACGAAACACCGCCAGGCTGAAGTTCGTACCTGTTTTAGAGCTAGA
AATAGCAAGTTAAAATAAGGCTAGTCCGTTATCAACTTGAAAAAGTGGCACCGAGTCGGTGCTTTTTTAA
GCTTGGCGTAACTAGATCTTGAGACAAATGGCAGTATTCATCCACAATTTTAAAAGAAAAGGGGGGATTG
GGGGGTACAGTGCAGGGGAAAGAATAGTAGACATAATAGCAACAGACATACAAACTAAAGAATTACAAAA
ACAAATTACAAAAATTCAAAATTTTCGGGTTTATTACAGGGACAGCAGAGATCCACTTTGGCGCCGGCTC
GAGGGGG
