>Addgene plasmid #80226 | non-targeting control gRNA (BRDN0001147780) | depositor partial sequence | sequence record 150931 | Target Sequence
CCAGGCTGAAGTTCGTACCT
