>Addgene plasmid #80226 | non-targeting control gRNA (BRDN0001147780) | addgene partial sequence | sequence record 189132 | hU6-F
GTAGAAAGTAATAATTTCTTGGGTAGTTTGCAGTTTTAAAATTATGTTTTAAAATGGACTATCATATGCT
TACCGTAACTTGAAAGTATTTCGATTTCTTGGCTTTATATATCTTGTGGAAAGGACGAAACACCGCCAGG
CTGAAGTTCGTACCTGTTTTAGAGCTAGAAATAGCAAGTTAAAATAAGGCTAGTCCGTTATCAACTTGAA
AAAGTGGCACCGAGTCGGTGCTTTTTTAAGCTTGGCGTAACTAGATCTTGAGACAAATGGCAGTATTCAT
CCACAATTTTAAAAGAAAAGGGGGGATTGGGGGGTACAGTGCAGGGGAAAGAATAGTAGACATAATAGCA
ACAGACATACAAACTAAAGAATTACAAAAACAAATTACAAAAATTCAAAATTTTCGGGTTTATTACAGGG
ACAGCAGAGATCCACTTTGGCGCCGGCTCGAGGGGGCCCGGGTGCAAAGATGGATAAAGTTTTAAACAGA
GAGGAATCTTTGCAGCTAATGGACCTTCTAGGTCTTGAAAGGAGTGGGAATTGGCTCCGGTGCCCGTCAG
TGGGCAGAGC
